>Addgene plasmid #21545 | pCMVmyc-ORF73 | addgene partial sequence | sequence record 27223 | 21545 with CMV-F
GTGAACCGTCAGATCGCCTGGAGACGCCATCCACGCTGTTTTGACCTCCATAGAAGACACCGGGACCGAT
CCAGCCTCCGGACTCTAGAGGATCCGGTACTAGAGGAACTGAAAAACCAGAAAGTTAACTGGTAAGTTTA
GTCTTTTTGTCTTTTATTTCAGGTCCCGGATCCGGTGGTGGTGCAAATCAAAGAACTGCTCCTCAGTGGA
TGTTGCCTTTACTTCTAGGCCTGTACGGAAGTGTTACTTCTGCTCTAAAAGCTGCGGAATTGTACCCGCG
GGCCCACCATGGCATCAATGCAGAAGCTGATCTCAGAGGAGGACCTGCTTATGGCCATGGAGGCCCGAAT
TCAGATAATGCCCACATCCCCACCGACTACACGCAACACAACCTCAGGCAAAACCAGATCAGGGTGCAAA
CGTAGGTGCTTCAACAAACCAGCAGCCATGCCTCCTAAAAGACGCCGCGCTCCAAAAAGACCAGCCCCTC
CTCCACCACCGGGATGCCAAGGTGATGAGGAGTCCAGCCAGGGAACTCAAACGCCAAACCCCCCATCACC
ACCAGTGCCCCCTTCATCACCAACACTTCCCTCATCCCCCGTCCCTCCTTCATCACCAGTACATGAGCCA
CCATCTCCTTCCCCCCCACCAGCCCCACCATCACCAGATGTTGATGTTGAAGGTTTAGATGTAGGAGAGA
CAGACGATCCCGGTCCCCCTCCACCAAAAAGATACTCCA
