[The description below was written by a language model from this plasmid's Addgene catalogue record.]
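Description:
pCMVmyc-ORF73 is a mammalian expression plasmid built on the commercial pCMVmyc backbone (about 3.8 kb without insert), designed for expression of an epitope-tagged viral protein in transfected mammalian cells. It is maintained in E. coli as a high-copy plasmid under ampicillin selection. No mammalian selection marker is listed in the record, and no feature table is provided, so details such as the origin of replication and polyadenylation signal are not stated.

The insert is ORF73 from murid herpesvirus 4 (MuHV-4, a murine gammaherpesvirus), roughly 0.9 kb, cloned by restriction digestion between EcoRI and XhoI sites, both of which remain intact and could be used to excise or exchange the insert. The backbone name and the listed CMV sequencing primer indicate that expression is driven by the CMV immediate-early promoter, a strong constitutive promoter in most mammalian cell lines. The backbone supplies an N-terminal Myc epitope fused in frame to ORF73, allowing detection or immunoprecipitation with anti-Myc antibodies. The depositor notes that the Myc tag lacks a glutamic acid at its beginning, which is worth bearing in mind when analysing the sequence or assessing antibody recognition.

The associated publication concerns a gammaherpesvirus protein that assembles an EC5S ubiquitin ligase and terminates NF-κB activity. This suggests the plasmid is suited to ectopic expression of tagged ORF73 for studying its protein interactions and its effects on NF-κB signalling in mammalian cells.
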