Addgene plasmid #21545: pCMVmyc-ORF73
Depositing lab: J Simas. Depositing organization: Fundação GIMM- Gulbenkian Institute for Molecular Medicine. Publication: Termination of NF-kappaB activity through a gammaherpesvirus protein that assembles an EC5S ubiquitin-ligase. Rodrigues L, Filipe J, Seldon MP, Fonseca L, Anrather J, Soares MP, Simas JP. EMBO J. 2009 May 6. 28(9):1283-95. 10.1038/emboj.2009.74 PubMed 19322197.
Backbone
  Vector backbone: pCMVmyc
  Backbone manufacturer: Clontech
  Backbone size w/o insert (bp): 3800
  Vector type: Mammalian Expression
Growth in bacteria
  Bacterial resistance: Ampicillin, 100 μg/mL
  Growth temperature: 37°C
  Growth strain: DH5alpha
  Copy number: High Copy
Gene/Insert
  Gene/Insert name: ORF73
  Species: MuHV-4
  Insert size (bp): 914
  Entrez Gene: ORF73 (a.k.a. MuHV4gp74)
  Tag / fusion protein: Myc (N terminal on backbone)
  Cloning method: Restriction Enzyme; 5′ cloning site EcoRI (not destroyed); 3′ cloning site XhoI (not destroyed)
  Sequencing primers: 5′ CMV promoter
Terms and licenses: Academic/Nonprofit Terms; Industry Terms: Not Available to Industry
Depositor comments: Myc tag is missing a Glutamic acid in the beginning.
How to cite: pCMVmyc-ORF73 was a gift from J Simas (Addgene plasmid # 21545 ; http://n2t.net/addgene:21545 ; RRID:Addgene_21545)
